Addgene plasmid #246080: pBabe_LYSET_isoform1
Purpose: Stable expression of LYSET isoform 1 (long isoform)
Depositing lab: Wilhelm Palm. Depositing organization: Deutsches Krebsforschungszentrum (DKFZ). Publication: Lysosomal enzyme trafficking factor LYSET enables nutritional usage of extracellular proteins. Pechincha C, Groessl S, Kalis R, de Almeida M, Zanotti A, Wittmann M, Schneider M, de Campos RP, Rieser S, Brandstetter M, Schleiffer A, Muller-Decker K, Helm D, Jabs S, Haselbach D, Lemberg MK, Zuber J, Palm W. Science. 2022 Oct 7;378(6615):eabn5637. doi: 10.1126/science.abn5637. Epub 2022 Oct 7. PubMed 36074822.
Backbone
  Vector backbone: pBabe-puro
  Backbone manufacturer: Hartmut Land and Jay Morgenstern, Addgene plasmid #1764
  Backbone size w/o insert (bp): 5157
  Total vector size (bp): 5649
  Vector type: Mammalian Expression, Retroviral
  Selectable markers: Puromycin
Growth in bacteria
  Bacterial resistance: Ampicillin, 100 μg/mL
  Growth temperature: 37°C
  Growth strain: NEB Stable
  Copy number: High Copy
Gene/Insert
  Gene/Insert name: LYSET
  Species: H. sapiens (human)
  Insert size (bp): 492
  GenBank ID: NM_001098621.4
  Entrez Gene: LYSET (a.k.a. C14orf109, DMAN, GCAF, TMEM251)
  Cloning method: Gibson Cloning
  Sequencing primers: 5′ pBABE 5'; 3′ pBABE 3'
Terms and licenses: Academic/Nonprofit Terms; Industry Terms: Not Available to Industry
How to cite: pBabe_LYSET_isoform1 was a gift from Wilhelm Palm (Addgene plasmid # 246080 ; http://n2t.net/addgene:246080 ; RRID:Addgene_246080)
