[The description below was written by a language model from this plasmid's Addgene catalogue record and pLannotate feature annotations shown in this document.]
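Description:
pBabe_LYSET_isoform1 is a Moloney murine leukemia virus–based retroviral expression plasmid built on the pBabe-puro backbone, intended for stable expression of the long isoform (isoform 1) of human LYSET, also known as TMEM251 or C14orf109, in mammalian cells. In bacteria it is maintained through a high-copy ColE1/pUC-type origin and selected with ampicillin via the β-lactamase gene and its native promoter. A short lacI fragment is also annotated in the bacterial portion and appears to be a backbone remnant with no stated function.

The retroviral cassette is flanked by MMLV long terminal repeats. Downstream of the 5′ LTR lie a packaging signal (annotated as a partial MESV Ψ) and a truncated gag segment lacking its start codon, which together support efficient encapsidation of the vector RNA when the plasmid is introduced into a packaging cell line that supplies the viral proteins in trans. The roughly 490 bp LYSET coding sequence, inserted by Gibson assembly, sits directly after this region with no dedicated internal promoter annotated, so as in other pBabe vectors it is presumably transcribed from the 5′ LTR. No epitope tag or reporter is recorded. An SV40 enhancer/early promoter then drives puromycin N-acetyltransferase, allowing selection of transduced cells carrying the integrated provirus. The annotation tool labels a short stretch ahead of the 3′ LTR as a ΔU3 fragment, but a full-length LTR follows it.

The sequenced record is slightly shorter than the catalogue's stated total size. Going by the title of the associated publication, the construct relates to work on LYSET in lysosomal enzyme trafficking and the nutritional use of extracellular proteins.
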