Features (pLannotate 1.2.2; 12 found; start..end, strand, type, name):
      8..477     +  LTR            LTR: long terminal repeat from Moloney murine leukemia virus
    601..875     +  misc_feature   MESV Ψ (fragment): packaging signal of murine embryonic stem cell virus
    942..1358    +  CDS            gag (truncated): truncated Moloney murine leukemia virus (MMLV) gag gene lacking the start codon
   1375..1863    +  CDS            TMEM251: TM251_HUMAN - Also known as C14orf109. Experimental evidence at transcript level: Swiss-Prot protein existence level 2. From Homo sapiens (Human).
   1901..2230    +  promoter       SV40 promoter: SV40 enhancer and early promoter
   2240..2839    +  CDS            PuroR: puromycin N-acetyltransferase; pac from Streptomyces alboniger; confers resistance to puromycin
   2938..3059    +  LTR            3' LTR (ΔU3) (fragment): self-inactivating 3' long terminal repeat (LTR) from Moloney murine leukemia virus
   3060..3529    +  LTR            LTR: long terminal repeat from Moloney murine leukemia virus
   3595..3647    -  CDS            lacI (fragment): lac repressor; lacI; The lac repressor binds to the lac operator to inhibit transcription in E. coli. This inhibition can be relieved by adding lactose or isopropyl-β-D-thiogalactopyranoside (IPTG).
   3830..4418    -  rep_origin     ori: high-copy-number ColE1/pMB1/pBR322/pUC origin of replication
   4578..5438    -  CDS            AmpR: β-lactamase; bla; confers resistance to ampicillin, carbenicillin, and related antibiotics
   5439..5543    -  promoter       AmpR promoter: bla
>Addgene plasmid #246080 | pBabe_LYSET_isoform1 | addgene full sequence | sequence record 493996 | Addgene NGS Result
CTGCAGCCTGAATATGGGCCAAACAGGATATCTGTGGTAAGCAGTTCCTGCCCCGGCTCAGGGCCAAGAA
CAGATGGAACAGCTGAATATGGGCCAAACAGGATATCTGTGGTAAGCAGTTCCTGCCCCGGCTCAGGGCC
AAGAACAGATGGTCCCCAGATGCGGTCCAGCCCTCAGCAGTTTCTAGAGAACCATCAGATGTTTCCAGGG
TGCCCCAAGGACCTGAAATGACCCTGTGCCTTATTTGAACTAACCAATCAGTTCGCTTCTCGCTTCTGTT
CGCGCGCTTCTGCTCCCCGAGCTCAATAAAAGAGCCCACAACCCCTCACTCGGGGCGCCAGTCCTCCGAT
TGACTGAGTCGCCCGGGTACCCGTGTATCCAATAAACCCTCTTGCAGTTGCATCCGACTTGTGGTCTCGC
TGTTCCTTGGGAGGGTCTCCTCTGAGTGATTGACTACCCGTCAGCGGGGGTCTTTCATTTGGGGGCTCGT
CCGGGATCGGGAGACCCCTGCCCAGGGACCACCGACCCACCACCGGGAGGCAAGCTGGCCAGCAACTTAT
CTGTGTCTGTCCGATTGTCTAGTGTCTATGACTGATTTTATGCGCCTGCGTCGGTACTAGTTAGCTAACT
AGCTCTGTATCTGGCGGACCCGTGGTGGAACTGACGAGTTCTGAACACCCGGCCGCAACCCTGGGAGACG
TCCCAGGGACTTTGGGGGCCGTTTTTGTGGCCCGACCTGAGGAAGGGAGTCGATGTGGAATCCGACCCCG
TCAGGATATGTGGTTCTGGTAGGAGACGAGAACCTAAAACAGTTCCCGCCTCCGTCTGAATTTTTGCTTT
CGGTTTGGAACCGAAGCCGCGCGTCTTGTCTGCTGCAGCGCTGCAGCATCGTTCTGTGTTGTCTCTGTCT
GACTGTGTTTCTGTATTTGTCTGAAAATTAGGGCCAGACTGTTACCACTCCCTTAAGTTTGACCTTAGGT
CACTGGAAAGATGTCGAGCGGATCGCTCACAACCAGTCGGTAGATGTCAAGAAGAGACGTTGGGTTACCT
TCTGCTCTGCAGAATGGCCAACCTTTAACGTCGGATGGCCGCGAGACGGCACCTTTAACCGAGACCTCAT
CACCCAGGTTAAGATCAAGGTCTTTTCACCTGGCCCGCATGGACACCCAGACCAGGTCCCCTACATCGTG
ACCTGGGAAGCCTTGGCTTTTGACCCCCCTCCCTGGGTCAAGCCCTTTGTACACCCTAAGCCTCCGCCTC
CTCTTCCTCCATCCGCCCCGTCTCTCCCCCTTGAACCTCCTCGTTCGACCCCGCCTCGATCCTCCCTTTA
TCCAGCCCTCACTCCTTCTCTAGGCGCCGGCCGGATCCTCTGAAATGCCAAAGCCACCCGATTATTCAGA
GCTGAGTGACTCTTTAACGCTTGCCGTGGGAACAGGAAGATTTTCGGGACCATTGCACAGAGCATGGAGA
ATGATGAACTTCCGTCAGCGGATGGGATGGATTGGAGTGGGATTGTATCTGTTAGCCAGTGCAGCAGCAT
TTTACTATGTTTTTGAAATCAGTGAGACTTACAACAGGCTGGCCTTGGAACACATTCAACAGCACCCTGA
GGAGCCCCTTGAAGGAACCACATGGACACACTCCTTGAAAGCTCAATTACTCTCCTTGCCTTTTTGGGTG
TGGACAGTTATTTTTCTGGTACCTTACTTACAGATGTTTTTGTTCCTATACTCTTGTACAAGAGCTGATC
CCAAAACAGTGGGCTACTGTATCATCCCTATATGCTTGGCAGTTATTTGCAATCGCCACCAGGCATTTGT
CAAGGCTTCTAATCAGATCAGCAGACTACAACTGATTGACACGTAAGAATTCGCCAGCACAGTGGTCGAC
CCTGTGGAATGTGTGTCAGTTAGGGTGTGGAAAGTCCCCAGGCTCCCCAGCAGGCAGAAGTATGCAAAGC
ATGCATCTCAATTAGTCAGCAACCAGGTGTGGAAAGTCCCCAGGCTCCCCAGCAGGCAGAAGTATGCAAA
GCATGCATCTCAATTAGTCAGCAACCATAGTCCCGCCCCTAACTCCGCCCATCCCGCCCCTAACTCCGCC
CAGTTCCGCCCATTCTCCGCCCCATGGCTGACTAATTTTTTTTATTTATGCAGAGGCCGAGGCCGCCTCG
GCCTCTGAGCTATTCCAGAAGTAGTGAGGAGGCTTTTTTGGAGGCCTAGGCTTTTGCAAAAAGCTTACCA
TGACCGAGTACAAGCCCACGGTGCGCCTCGCCACCCGCGACGACGTCCCCAGGGCCGTACGCACCCTCGC
CGCCGCGTTCGCCGACTACCCCGCCACGCGCCACACCGTCGATCCGGACCGCCACATCGAGCGGGTCACC
GAGCTGCAAGAACTCTTCCTCACGCGCGTCGGGCTCGACATCGGCAAGGTGTGGGTCGCGGACGACGGCG
CCGCGGTGGCGGTCTGGACCACGCCGGAGAGCGTCGAAGCGGGGGCGGTGTTCGCCGAGATCGGCCCGCG
CATGGCCGAGTTGAGCGGTTCCCGGCTGGCCGCGCAGCAACAGATGGAAGGCCTCCTGGCGCCGCACCGG
CCCAAGGAGCCCGCGTGGTTCCTGGCCACCGTCGGCGTCTCGCCCGACCACCAGGGCAAGGGTCTGGGCA
GCGCCGTCGTGCTCCCCGGAGTGGAGGCGGCCGAGCGCGCCGGGGTGCCCGCCTTCCTGGAGACCTCCGC
GCCCCGCAACCTCCCCTTCTACGAGCGGCTCGGCTTCACCGTCACCGCCGACGTCGAGGTGCCCGAAGGA
CCGCGCACCTGGTGCATGACCCGCAAGCCCGGTGCCTGACGCCCGCCCCACGACCCGCAGCGCCCGACCG
AAAGGAGCGCACGACCCCATGCATCGATAAAATAAAAGATTTTATTTAGTCTCCAGAAAAAGGGGGGAAT
GAAAGACCCCACCTGTAGGTTTGGCAAGCTAGCTTAAGTAACGCCATTTTGCAAGGCATGGAAAAATACA
TAACTGAGAATAGAGAAGTTCAGATCAAGGTCAGGAACAGATGGAACAGCTGAATATGGGCCAAACAGGA
TATCTGTGGTAAGCAGTTCCTGCCCCGGCTCAGGGCCAAGAACAGATGGAACAGCTGAATATGGGCCAAA
CAGGATATCTGTGGTAAGCAGTTCCTGCCCCGGCTCAGGGCCAAGAACAGATGGTCCCCAGATGCGGTCC
AGCCCTCAGCAGTTTCTAGAGAACCATCAGATGTTTCCAGGGTGCCCCAAGGACCTGAAATGACCCTGTG
CCTTATTTGAACTAACCAATCAGTTCGCTTCTCGCTTCTGTTCGCGCGCTTCTGCTCCCCGAGCTCAATA
AAAGAGCCCACAACCCCTCACTCGGGGCGCCAGTCCTCCGATTGACTGAGTCGCCCGGGTACCCGTGTAT
CCAATAAACCCTCTTGCAGTTGCATCCGACTTGTGGTCTCGCTGTTCCTTGGGAGGGTCTCCTCTGAGTG
ATTGACTACCCGTCAGCGGGGGTCTTTCACATGCAGCATGTATCAAAATTAATTTGGTTTTTTTTCTTAA
GTATTTACATTAAATGGCCATAGTTGCATTAATGAATCGGCCAACGCGCGGGGAGAGGCGGTTTGCGTAT
TGGGCGCTCTTCCGCTTCCTCGCTCACTGACTCGCTGCGCTCGGTCGTTCGGCTGCGGCGAGCGGTATCA
GCTCACTCAAAGGCGGTAATACGGTTATCCACAGAATCAGGGGATAACGCAGGAAAGAACATGTGAGCAA
AAGGCCAGCAAAAGGCCAGGAACCGTAAAAAGGCCGCGTTGCTGGCGTTTTTCCATAGGCTCCGCCCCCC
TGACGAGCATCACAAAAATCGACGCTCAAGTCAGAGGTGGCGAAACCCGACAGGACTATAAAGATACCAG
GCGTTTCCCCCTGGAAGCTCCCTCGTGCGCTCTCCTGTTCCGACCCTGCCGCTTACCGGATACCTGTCCG
CCTTTCTCCCTTCGGGAAGCGTGGCGCTTTCTCATAGCTCACGCTGTAGGTATCTCAGTTCGGTGTAGGT
CGTTCGCTCCAAGCTGGGCTGTGTGCACGAACCCCCCGTTCAGCCCGACCGCTGCGCCTTATCCGGTAAC
TATCGTCTTGAGTCCAACCCGGTAAGACACGACTTATCGCCACTGGCAGCAGCCACTGGTAACAGGATTA
GCAGAGCGAGGTATGTAGGCGGTGCTACAGAGTTCTTGAAGTGGTGGCCTAACTACGGCTACACTAGAAG
AACAGTATTTGGTATCTGCGCTCTGCTGAAGCCAGTTACCTTCGGAAAAAGAGTTGGTAGCTCTTGATCC
GGCAAACAAACCACCGCTGGTAGCGGTGGTTTTTTTGTTTGCAAGCAGCAGATTACGCGCAGAAAAAAAG
GATCTCAAGAAGATCCTTTGATCTTTTCTACGGGGTCTGACGCTCAGTGGAACGAAAACTCACGTTAAGG
GATTTTGGTCATGAGATTATCAAAAAGGATCTTCACCTAGATCCTTTTGCGGCCGCAAATCAATCTAAAG
TATATATGAGTAAACTTGGTCTGACAGTTACCAATGCTTAATCAGTGAGGCACCTATCTCAGCGATCTGT
CTATTTCGTTCATCCATAGTTGCCTGACTCCCCGTCGTGTAGATAACTACGATACGGGAGGGCTTACCAT
CTGGCCCCAGTGCTGCAATGATACCGCGAGACCCACGCTCACCGGCTCCAGATTTATCAGCAATAAACCA
GCCAGCCGGAAGGGCCGAGCGCAGAAGTGGTCCTGCAACTTTATCCGCCTCCATCCAGTCTATTAATTGT
TGCCGGGAAGCTAGAGTAAGTAGTTCGCCAGTTAATAGTTTGCGCAACGTTGTTGCCATTGCTACAGGCA
TCGTGGTGTCACGCTCGTCGTTTGGTATGGCTTCATTCAGCTCCGGTTCCCAACGATCAAGGCGAGTTAC
ATGATCCCCCATGTTGTGCAAAAAAGCGGTTAGCTCCTTCGGTCCTCCGATCGTTGTCAGAAGTAAGTTG
GCCGCAGTGTTATCACTCATGGTTATGGCAGCACTGCATAATTCTCTTACTGTCATGCCATCCGTAAGAT
GCTTTTCTGTGACTGGTGAGTACTCAACCAAGTCATTCTGAGAATAGTGTATGCGGCGACCGAGTTGCTC
TTGCCCGGCGTCAATACGGGATAATACCGCGCCACATAGCAGAACTTTAAAAGTGCTCATCATTGGAAAA
CGTTCTTCGGGGCGAAAACTCTCAAGGATCTTACCGCTGTTGAGATCCAGTTCGATGTAACCCACTCGTG
CACCCAACTGATCTTCAGCATCTTTTACTTTCACCAGCGTTTCTGGGTGAGCAAAAACAGGAAGGCAAAA
TGCCGCAAAAAAGGGAATAAGGGCGACACGGAAATGTTGAATACTCATACTCTTCCTTTTTCAATATTAT
TGAAGCATTTATCAGGGTTATTGTCTCATGAGCGGATACATATTTGAATGTATTTAGAAAAATAAACAAA
TAGGGGTTCCGCGCACATTTCCCCGAAAAGTGCCAC
